Addgene plasmid #116070: CMV-TO-ZcTEVP
Purpose: Expresses an engineered TEV protease
Depositing lab: Michael Elowitz. Depositing organization: California Institute of Technology. Publication: Programmable protein circuits in living cells. Gao XJ, Chong LS, Kim MS, Elowitz MB. Science. 2018 Sep 21;361(6408):1252-1258. doi: 10.1126/science.aat5062. PubMed 30237357.
Backbone
  Vector backbone: CMV-TO-FlpIn
  Vector type: Mammalian Expression
Growth in bacteria
  Bacterial resistance: Ampicillin, 100 μg/mL
  Growth temperature: 37°C
  Growth strain: DH5alpha
  Copy number: High Copy
Gene/Insert
  Gene/Insert name: ZcTEVP
  Species: Synthetic
  Cloning method: Gibson Cloning
Terms and licenses: Academic/Nonprofit Terms; Industry Terms: Not Available to Industry
How to cite: CMV-TO-ZcTEVP was a gift from Michael Elowitz (Addgene plasmid # 116070 ; http://n2t.net/addgene:116070 ; RRID:Addgene_116070)
