[The description below was written by a language model from this plasmid's Addgene catalogue record and pLannotate feature annotations shown in this document.]
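Description:
CMV-TO-ZcTEVP is a 5.6 kb mammalian expression plasmid built on a CMV-TO-FlpIn backbone that carries a synthetic, engineered tobacco etch virus protease (ZcTEVP). It is maintained in E. coli through a high-copy ColE1/pUC-type origin and selected with ampicillin via the β-lactamase gene. Fragments of an f1 origin, the lac promoter/operator region and a pBR322 bom site are backbone remnants with no evident role in the payload.

Expression is driven by the human CMV immediate-early enhancer and promoter. Immediately downstream are two short tet operator matches (annotated as PLtetO-1 and TRE3GV fragments), consistent with the "TO" in the name. In this arrangement a Tet repressor, where present in the host cell, can hold the CMV promoter off until tetracycline or doxycycline is added, while in cells lacking the repressor the promoter would be constitutive. The annotated coding match covers only about 350 bp of the TEV polyprotein's NIa protease region, so the insert appears to encode part of the protease rather than the full domain. About 200 bp of unannotated sequence lies upstream of this match, and the record does not say what it or the "Zc" designation represents. Transcription ends at a bovine growth hormone polyadenylation signal.

The backbone also carries an FRT site placed directly in front of a hygromycin resistance gene that has an SV40 poly(A) signal but no complete promoter. This is the standard Flp-In layout: FLP-mediated recombination into a genomic FRT landing pad supplies the promoter, so hygromycin resistance marks correct single-copy integration. The plasmid can therefore serve for transient transfection or for making isogenic stable lines. According to the record, its purpose is to express an engineered TEV protease, deposited in connection with work on programmable protein circuits in living cells.
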