Features (pLannotate 1.2.2; 22 found; start..end, strand, type, name):
     33..56      +  polyA_signal   bGH poly(A) signal (fragment): bovine growth hormone polyadenylation signal
     60..81      +  promoter       SV40 promoter (fragment): SV40 enhancer and early promoter
    102..335     +  rep_origin     f1 ori (fragment) (sequence partly withheld): f1 bacteriophage origin of replication; arrow indicates direction of (+) strand synthesis
    340..387     +  protein_bind   FRT: FLP-mediated recombination occurs in the 8-bp core sequence TCTAGAAA (Turan and Bode, 2011). FLP recombinase from the Saccharomyces cerevisiae 2μ plasmid
    395..1417    +  CDS            HygR: aminoglycoside phosphotransferase from E. coli; aph(4)-Ia; confers resistance to hygromycin
   1427..1552    +  CDS            ble (fragment): BLE_KLEPN - Experimental evidence at protein level: Swiss-Prot protein existence level 1. Binding protein with a strong affinity to the bleomycin family of antibiotics. Binds to CL990; an antimitotic-antibiotic compound. From Klebsiella pneumoniae.
   1547..1668    +  polyA_signal   SV40 poly(A) signal: SV40 polyadenylation signal
   1741..1757    -  protein_bind   lac operator: The lac repressor binds to the lac operator to inhibit transcription in E. coli. This inhibition can be relieved by adding lactose or isopropyl-β-D-thiogalactopyranoside (IPTG). lac repressor encoded by lacI
   1765..1795    -  promoter       lac promoter: promoter for the E. coli lac operon
   1810..1831    -  protein_bind   CAP binding site: CAP binding activates transcription in the presence of cAMP. E. coli catabolite activator protein
   1844..1936    -  CDS            lacI (fragment): lac repressor; lacI; The lac repressor binds to the lac operator to inhibit transcription in E. coli. This inhibition can be relieved by adding lactose or isopropyl-β-D-thiogalactopyranoside (IPTG).
   2119..2707    -  rep_origin     ori: high-copy-number ColE1/pMB1/pBR322/pUC origin of replication
   2878..3738    -  CDS            AmpR: β-lactamase; bla; confers resistance to ampicillin, carbenicillin, and related antibiotics
   3739..3843    -  promoter       AmpR promoter: bla
   3902..3954    -  misc_feature   bom (fragment): basis of mobility region from pBR322
   4104..4483    +  enhancer       CMV enhancer: human cytomegalovirus immediate early enhancer
   4484..4687    +  promoter       CMV promoter: human cytomegalovirus (CMV) immediate early promoter
   4689..4708    +  promoter       PLtetO-1 promoter (fragment): modified phage lambda PL promoter with tet operator sites (Lutz and Bujard, 1997)
   4710..4729    +  promoter       PLtetO-1 promoter (fragment): modified phage lambda PL promoter with tet operator sites (Lutz and Bujard, 1997)
   4737..4770    +  promoter       TRE3GV promoter (fragment): 3rd-generation Tet-responsive promoter that can be activated by binding of Tet-On® 3G, optimized for retroviral and lentiviral vectors
   4971..5321    +  CDS            POLG_TEV (fragment): Experimental evidence at protein level: Swiss-Prot protein existence level 1. [Nuclear inclusion protein A]: has RNA-binding and proteolytic activities. From Tobacco etch virus (TEV).
   5394..17      +  polyA_signal   bGH poly(A) signal (across the origin): bovine growth hormone polyadenylation signal
>Addgene plasmid #116070 | CMV-TO-ZcTEVP | addgene full sequence | sequence record 224822 | Addgene NGS Result
TGCGGTGGGCTCTATGGAGATCTATCGATGTTCTGGGGATGCGGTGGGCTCTATGGCTTCTGAGGCGGAA
AGAACCAGCTGGGGCTCTAGGGGGTATCCCC
[124 nt withheld, positions 102-225]
C
[91 nt withheld, positions 227-317]
AGGGTGATGGTTCACGTACCTAGAAGTTCCTATTCCGAAGTTCCTATTCTCTAGAAAGTATAGGAACTTC
CTTGGCCAAAAAGCCTGAACTCACCGCGACGTCTGTCGAGAAGTTTCTGATCGAAAAGTTCGACAGCGTC
TCCGACCTGATGCAGCTCTCGGAGGGCGAAGAATCTCGTGCTTTCAGCTTCGATGTAGGAGGGCGTGGAT
ATGTCCTGCGGGTAAATAGCTGCGCCGATGGTTTCTACAAAGATCGTTATGTTTATCGGCACTTTGCATC
GGCCGCGCTCCCGATTCCGGAAGTGCTTGACATTGGGGAATTCAGCGAGAGCCTGACCTATTGCATCTCC
CGCCGTGCACAGGGTGTCACGTTGCAAGACCTGCCTGAAACCGAACTGCCCGCTGTTCTGCAGCCGGTCG
CGGAGGCCATGGATGCGATCGCTGCGGCCGATCTTAGCCAGACGAGCGGGTTCGGCCCATTCGGACCGCA
AGGAATCGGTCAATACACTACATGGCGTGATTTCATATGCGCGATTGCTGATCCCCATGTGTATCACTGG
CAAACTGTGATGGACGACACCGTCAGTGCGTCCGTCGCGCAGGCTCTCGATGAGCTGATGCTTTGGGCCG
AGGACTGCCCCGAAGTCCGGCACCTCGTGCACGCGGATTTCGGCTCCAACAATGTCCTGACGGACAATGG
CCGCATAACAGCGGTCATTGACTGGAGCGAGGCGATGTTCGGGGATTCCCAATACGAGGTCGCCAACATC
TTCTTCTGGAGGCCGTGGTTGGCTTGTATGGAGCAGCAGACGCGCTACTTCGAGCGGAGGCATCCGGAGC
TTGCAGGATCGCCGCGGCTCCGGGCGTATATGCTCCGCATTGGTCTTGACCAACTCTATCAGAGCTTGGT
TGACGGCAATTTCGATGATGCAGCTTGGGCGCAGGGTCGATGCGACGCAATCGTCCGATCCGGAGCCGGG
ACTGTCGGGCGTACACAAATCGCCCGCAGAAGCGCGGCCGTCTGGACCGATGGCTGTGTAGAAGTACTCG
CCGATAGTGGAAACCGACGCCCCAGCACTCGTCCGAGGGCAAAGGAATAGCACGTACTACGAGATTTCGA
TTCCACCGCCGCCTTCTATGAAAGGTTGGGCTTCGGAATCGTTTTCCGGGACGCCGGCTGGATGATCCTC
CAGCGCGGGGATCTCATGCTGGAGTTCTTCGCCCACCCCAACTTGTTTATTGCAGCTTATAATGGTTACA
AATAAAGCAATAGCATCACAAATTTCACAAATAAAGCATTTTTTTCACTGCATTCTAGTTGTGGTTTGTC
CAAACTCATCAATGTATCTTATCATGTCTGTATACCGTCGACCTCTAGCTAGAGCTTGGCGTAATCATGG
TCATAGCTGTTTCCTGTGTGAAATTGTTATCCGCTCACAATTCCACACAACATACGAGCCGGAAGCATAA
AGTGTAAAGCCTGGGGTGCCTAATGAGTGAGCTAACTCACATTAATTGCGTTGCGCTCACTGCCCGCTTT
CCAGTCGGGAAACCTGTCGTGCCAGCTGCATTAATGAATCGGCCAACGCGCGGGGAGAGGCGGTTTGCGT
ATTGGGCGCTCTTCCGCTTCCTCGCTCACTGACTCGCTGCGCTCGGTCGTTCGGCTGCGGCGAGCGGTAT
CAGCTCACTCAAAGGCGGTAATACGGTTATCCACAGAATCAGGGGATAACGCAGGAAAGAACATGTGAGC
AAAAGGCCAGCAAAAGGCCAGGAACCGTAAAAAGGCCGCGTTGCTGGCGTTTTTCCATAGGCTCCGCCCC
CCTGACGAGCATCACAAAAATCGACGCTCAAGTCAGAGGTGGCGAAACCCGACAGGACTATAAAGATACC
AGGCGTTTCCCCCTGGAAGCTCCCTCGTGCGCTCTCCTGTTCCGACCCTGCCGCTTACCGGATACCTGTC
CGCCTTTCTCCCTTCGGGAAGCGTGGCGCTTTCTCATAGCTCACGCTGTAGGTATCTCAGTTCGGTGTAG
GTCGTTCGCTCCAAGCTGGGCTGTGTGCACGAACCCCCCGTTCAGCCCGACCGCTGCGCCTTATCCGGTA
ACTATCGTCTTGAGTCCAACCCGGTAAGACACGACTTATCGCCACTGGCAGCAGCCACTGGTAACAGGAT
TAGCAGAGCGAGGTATGTAGGCGGTGCTACAGAGTTCTTGAAGTGGTGGCCTAACTACGGCTACACTAGA
AGAACAGTATTTGGTATCTGCGCTCTGCTGAAGCCAGTTACCTTCGGAAAAAGAGTTGGTAGCTCTTGAT
CCGGCAAACAAACCACCGCTGGTAGCGGTGGTTTTTTTGTTTGCAAGCAGCAGATTACGCGCAGAAAAAA
AGGATCTCAAGAAGATCCTTTGATCTTTTCTACGGGGTCTGACGCTCAGTGGAACGAAAACTCACGTTAA
GGGATTTTGGTCATGAGATTATCAAAAAGGATCTTCACCTAGATCCTTTTAAATTAAAAATGAAGTTTTA
AATCAATCTAAAGTATATATGAGTAAACTTGGTCTGACAGTTACCAATGCTTAATCAGTGAGGCACCTAT
CTCAGCGATCTGTCTATTTCGTTCATCCATAGTTGCCTGACTCCCCGTCGTGTAGATAACTACGATACGG
GAGGGCTTACCATCTGGCCCCAGTGCTGCAATGATACCGCGAGACCCACGCTCACCGGCTCCAGATTTAT
CAGCAATAAACCAGCCAGCCGGAAGGGCCGAGCGCAGAAGTGGTCCTGCAACTTTATCCGCCTCCATCCA
GTCTATTAATTGTTGCCGGGAAGCTAGAGTAAGTAGTTCGCCAGTTAATAGTTTGCGCAACGTTGTTGCC
ATTGCTACAGGCATCGTGGTGTCACGCTCGTCGTTTGGTATGGCTTCATTCAGCTCCGGTTCCCAACGAT
CAAGGCGAGTTACATGATCCCCCATGTTGTGCAAAAAAGCGGTTAGCTCCTTCGGTCCTCCGATCGTTGT
CAGAAGTAAGTTGGCCGCAGTGTTATCACTCATGGTTATGGCAGCACTGCATAATTCTCTTACTGTCATG
CCATCCGTAAGATGCTTTTCTGTGACTGGTGAGTACTCAACCAAGTCATTCTGAGAATAGTGTATGCGGC
GACCGAGTTGCTCTTGCCCGGCGTCAATACGGGATAATACCGCGCCACATAGCAGAACTTTAAAAGTGCT
CATCATTGGAAAACGTTCTTCGGGGCGAAAACTCTCAAGGATCTTACCGCTGTTGAGATCCAGTTCGATG
TAACCCACTCGTGCACCCAACTGATCTTCAGCATCTTTTACTTTCACCAGCGTTTCTGGGTGAGCAAAAA
CAGGAAGGCAAAATGCCGCAAAAAAGGGAATAAGGGCGACACGGAAATGTTGAATACTCATACTCTTCCT
TTTTCAATATTATTGAAGCATTTATCAGGGTTATTGTCTCATGAGCGGATACATATTTGAATGTATTTAG
AAAAATAAACAAATAGGGGTTCCGCGCACATTTCCCCGAAAAGTGCCACCTGACGTCGACGGATCGGGAG
ATCTCCCGATCCCCTATGGTGCACTCTCAGTACAATCTGCTCTGATGCCGCATAGTTAAGCCAGTATCTG
CTCCCTGCTTGTGTGTTGGAGGTCGCTGAGTAGTGCGCGAGCAAAATTTAAGCTACAACAAGGCAAGGCT
TGACCGACAATTGCATGAAGAATCTGCTTAGGGTTAGGCGTTTTGCGCTGCTTCGTACGGGCCAGATATA
CGCGTTGACATTGATTATTGACTAGTTATTAATAGTAATCAATTACGGGGTCATTAGTTCATAGCCCATA
TATGGAGTTCCGCGTTACATAACTTACGGTAAATGGCCCGCCTGGCTGACCGCCCAACGACCCCCGCCCA
TTGACGTCAATAATGACGTATGTTCCCATAGTAACGCCAATAGGGACTTTCCATTGACGTCAATGGGTGG
AGTATTTACGGTAAACTGCCCACTTGGCAGTACATCAAGTGTATCATATGCCAAGTACGCCCCCTATTGA
CGTCAATGACGGTAAATGGCCCGCCTGGCATTATGCCCAGTACATGACCTTATGGGACTTTCCTACTTGG
CAGTACATCTACGTATTAGTCATCGCTATTACCATGGTGATGCGGTTTTGGCAGTACATCAATGGGCGTG
GATAGCGGTTTGACTCACGGGGATTTCCAAGTCTCCACCCCATTGACGTCAATGGGAGTTTGTTTTGGCA
CCAAAATCAACGGGACTTTCCAAAATGTCGTAACAACTCCGCCCCATTGACGCAAATGGGCGGTAGGCGT
GTACGGTGGGAGGTCTATATAAGCAGAGCTCTCCCTATCAGTGATAGAGATCTCCCTATCAGTGATAGAG
ATCGTCGACGAGCTCGTTTAGTGAACCGTCAGATCGCCTGGAGACGCCATCCACGCTGTTTTGACCTCCA
TAGAAGACACCGGGACCGATCCAGCCTCCGGACTCTAGCGTTTAAACTTAAGCTTCGCCACCATGGGATC
CGAGCAACTCGAAAAGAAGCTGCAAGCGTTGGAGAAGAAGCTCGCACAACTTGAATGGAAAAATCAGGCA
CTGGAAAAGAAACTGGCTCAAGGTGGCTCAGGGAGCAAGAGTATGAGTTCTATGGTGTCCGACACTAGCT
GCACGTTCCCCTCAAGTGATGGGATATTCTGGAAACACTGGATACAGACTAAAGACGGACAGTGTGGAAG
CCCATTGGTTTCCACCCGAGATGGTTTTATCGTGGGTATCCATAGCGCCTCTAATTTCACAAACACGAAC
AACTATTTCACTTCAGTGCCCAAAAACTTTATGGAGCTGCTCACAAACCAAGAAGCGCAGCAGTGGGTAA
GCGGTTGGAGACTTAACGCTGACTCAGTTCTCTGGGGGGGGCACAAAGTATTCATGGTAAAGCCCAGCTA
GCTCGAGGAGGGCCCGAACAAAAACTCATCTCAGAAGAGGATCTGAATAGCGCCGTCGACCATCATCATA
ATCATCATTGAGTTTAAACCCGCTGATCAGCCTCGACTGTGCCTTCTAGTTGCCAGCCATCTGTTGTTTG
CCCCTCCCCCGTGCCTTCCTTGACCCTGGAAGGTGCCACTCCCACTGTCCTTTCCTAATAAAATGAGGAA
ATTGCATCGCATTGTCTGAGTAGGTGTCATTCTATTCTGGGGGGTGGGGTGGGGCAGGACAGCAAGGGGG
AGGATTGGGAAGACAATAGCAGGCATGCTGGGGA
